>Addgene plasmid #18323 | T4 Lysozyme S44E WT* | addgene partial sequence | sequence record 24111 | 3primeUP
CTANGAAAAAGCCCGCTCATTAGGCGGGCTCAGATCTGCTCATGTTTGACAGCTTATCATCGATAAGCTT
CGGCAATAAATTCTTGATATGTTTTCATATGTTTCCTTTAAATATTTTAATTAGTAATTGTCTATTCAAG
TAATTGTGAATATACTATCACAATTCCAAGAGAAAGTAAACAGCTTTATAGATTTTTATACGCGTCCCAA
GTGCCAGTTCTAAACGTTGTAATGACTCGTTTTGCGCGATTAGGTGTTTGATTATACCATCTACTTTTAG
CTAAGTTAACTGCTGCTTCATCCCAGCGTTTTTGTTGAAGCATACGTAAAGAGTTAGTAAATCCTGCCAC
ACCGGTTTCTCCCATTTGGAAAACCATATTAATCAATGCAGCGCGACGAACCGCATCAAGAGAATCATAA
ACCGGTTTTAATTTAGCATTTCTCAGAATTCCGCGAACAGCAGCATCAACATCCTGATTAAAGAGTTTTT
CAGCCTCATCTTTTGTAATTACACCATTAGTATTACGCCCAATAGCTATATCTAATTCTTCTTTAGCAGC
ATTAAGTGATGGACTTTTTGTAAGCAAATGACCGATGCCAATAGTGTAATAGCCTTCTGTGTCTTTATAG
ATTTTAAGTCTAAGACCTTCATCTATACGTAACATTTCAAATATATTCATAATACCTCCTAAGCATCGAT
GGATCCTGTTTCCTGTGTGAAATTGTTATCCGCTCACAATTCCACACATTATACGAGCCGATGATTAATT
GTCAACAGGGGGATGGGGAGTAAGCTGATCCTGTTTCCTGTGTGAAATTGNTATCCGCTCACAATTCCAC
ACATTANACGAGCCGANGATTAATTGTCAACAGGGGGGANGGGGAGTAAGCTCATCGATGGATCGATCCC
GGTTTCCNGGGGGGAAATGGTAANCCGCNNCCNANTNCCCCCCATTANACNAGCCGGNANCNNAAAGGGG
NAAAGCCCGGGGGGGGCCNAAGGGNGGNGCNNANCNTNCNNTTANTNGNGNTNGNNCNCCCNGGCCCNNN
TTTCCNNNCNGGGNAACCNGNCNGGCCNGGGANCCCANNNNAAGGGGGCNAAACCNTTNCCGGNNAGGGN
NGGAAN
