[The description below was written by a language model from this plasmid's Addgene catalogue record.]
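Description:
T4 Lysozyme S44E WT* is a bacterial expression plasmid built on the pHS1403 backbone (about 5 kb without insert) that carries a mutant form of the bacteriophage T4 lysozyme gene (gene e). It is maintained in E. coli as a high-copy plasmid under ampicillin selection. The record does not name the origin of replication, the promoter driving expression, or any fusion tags, and no feature table is provided, so these details of the backbone cannot be confirmed here.

The insert is roughly 600 bp and was placed between BamHI and HindIII sites, both of which remain intact. According to the depositor's notes, the BamHI site lies 27 bp from the start codon and the HindIII site 115 bp beyond the stop codon, so the fragment includes short flanking untranslated sequence around the coding region and can be excised or exchanged as a cassette. The encoded protein carries a serine-to-glutamate substitution at position 44 in the "WT*" background. The record does not define WT*, but in the T4 lysozyme literature this term conventionally denotes the cysteine-free pseudo-wild-type protein used as a reference for mutational work.

The record does not state a purpose. Point mutants of this kind are typically expressed in E. coli to produce protein for studies of stability, folding and structure. Residue 44 is generally described as a solvent-exposed site in an alpha helix, which makes substitutions there useful for comparing how different amino acids affect helix stability.
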