Addgene plasmid #18323: T4 Lysozyme S44E WT*
Depositing lab: Brian Matthews. Depositing organization: University of Oregon.
Backbone
  Vector backbone: pHS1403
  Backbone size w/o insert (bp): 5000
  Vector type: Bacterial Expression
Growth in bacteria
  Bacterial resistance: Ampicillin, 100 μg/mL
  Growth temperature: 37°C
  Growth strain: DH5alpha
  Copy number: High Copy
Gene/Insert
  Gene/Insert name: T4 Lysozyme (alt name: AS44E)
  Species: Bacteriophage T4
  Insert size (bp): 600
  Mutation: S44E WT*
  GenBank ID: NP_049736
  Entrez Gene: e (a.k.a. T4p123)
  Cloning method: Restriction Enzyme; 5′ cloning site BamHI (not destroyed); 3′ cloning site HindIII (not destroyed)
  Sequencing primers: 5′ na; 3′ GGCGTATCACGAGGCCC
Terms and licenses: Academic/Nonprofit Terms; Industry Terms: Not Available to Industry
Depositor comments: The BamHI site is 27 bp from the ATG and the HindIII site is 115 bp from the stop.
How to cite: T4 Lysozyme S44E WT* was a gift from Brian Matthews (Addgene plasmid # 18323 ; http://n2t.net/addgene:18323 ; RRID:Addgene_18323)
